>Addgene plasmid #99987 | pAS2-1-Esf1 | addgene full sequence | sequence record 192176 | Addgene NGS Result
GTAAAACGACGGCCAGTGCCAAGCTTTCGCGAGCTCGAGATCCCGAGCTTGCAAATTAAAGCCTTCGAGC
GTCCCAAAACCTTCTCAAGCAAGGTTTTCAGTATAATGTTACATGCGTACACGCGTCTGTACAGAAAAAA
AAGAAAAATTTGAAATATAAATAACGTTCTTAATACTAACATAACTATAAAAAAATAAATAGGGACCTAG
ACTTCAGGTTGTCTAACTCCTTCCTTTTCGGTTAGAGCGGATGTGGGGGGAGGGCGTGAATGTAAGCGTG
ACATAACTAATTACATGATATCGACAAAGGAAAAGGGGCCTGTTTACTCACAGGCTTTTTTCAAGTAGGT
AATTAAGTCGTTTCTGTCTTTTTCCTTCTTCAACCCACCAAAGGCCATCTTGGTACTTTTTTTTTTTTTT
TTTTTTTTTTTTTTTTTTTTTTTTTTTTTTTTTTTTTTTTTTTTTTTTTTTTTTTTTTTTTTTTTTTTTT
TTTTTTTTTTTTTTTTTTTTTTTTTTTTTTTTTTTTTTTTTTTTTTTTTTTTTTTTTTTTTTTTTTTTTT
TTTTTTTTTTTTTTTTTTTTTTTTTTTTTTTTTTTTTTTTTTTTTTTTTTTTTTTTTTTTTTTTTTTTTT
TTTTTTTTTTTTTTTTTTTTTTTTTTTTTTTTTTTTTTTTTTTTTTTTTTTTTTTTTTTTTTTTTTTTTT
TTTTTTTTTTTTTTTTTTTTTTTTTTTTTTTTTTTTTTTTTTTTTTTTTTTTTTTTTTTTTTTTTTTTTT
TTTTTTTTTTTTTTTTTTTTGATAGAAATAATACAGAAGTAGATGTTGAATTAGATTAAACTGAAGATAT
ATAATTTATTGGAAAATACATAGAGTTTTTGTTGATGCGCTTAAGCGATCAATTCAACAACACCACCAGC
AGCTCTGATTTTTTCTTCAGCCAACTTGGAGACGAATCTAGCTTTGACGATAACTGGAACATTTGGGATT
CTACCCTTACCCAAGATCTTACCGTAACCGGCTGCCAAAGTGTCAATAACTGGAGCAGTTTCCTTAGAAG
CAGATTTCAAGTATTGGTCTCTCTTGTCTTCTGGGATCAATGTCCACAATTTGTCCAAGTTCAAGACTGG
CTTCCAGAAATGAGCTTGTTGCTTGTGGAAGTATCTCATACCAACCTTACCGAAATAACCTGGATGGTAT
TTATCCATGTTAATTCTGTGGTGATGTTGACCACCGGCCATACCTCTACCACCGGGGTGCTTTCTGTGCT
TACCGATACGACCTTTACCGGCTGAGACGTGACCTCTGTGCTTTCTAGTCTTAGTGAATCTGGAAGGCAT
TCTTGATTAGTTGGATGATTGTTCTGGGATTTAATGCAAAAAAATCACTAAGAAGGAAAAAAATCAACGG
AGAAAGCAAACGCCATCTTAAATATACGGGATACAGATGAAAGGTTTGAACCTATCTGGGAAAATACGCA
TTAAACAAGCGAAAAACTGCGAGGAAAATTGTTTGCGTCTCTGCGGGCTATTCACGCGCCAGAGGAAAAA
TAGGAAAAATAACAGGCATTAGAAAAATAATTTTGATTTTGGTAATGTGTGGGTCCCTGGTGTACAGATG
TTACATTGGTTACAGTACTCTTGTTTTTGCTGTGTTTTTCGATGAATCTCCAAAATGGTTGTTAGCACAT
GGAAGAGTCACCGATGCTAAGTTATCTCTATGTAAGCTACGTGGCGTGACTTTTGATGAAGCCGCACAAG
AGATACAGGATTGGCAACTGCAAATAGAATCTGGGGATCTAGATATCCTTTTGTTGTTTCCGGGTGTACA
ATATGGACTTCCTCTTTTCTGGCAACCAAACCCATACATCGGGATTCCTATAATACCTTCGTTGGTCTCC
CTAACATGTAGGTGGCGGAGGGGAGATATACAATAGAACAGATACCAGACAAGACATAATGGGCTAAACA
AGACTACACCAATTACACTGCCTCATTGATGGTGGTACATAACGAACTAATACTGTAGCCCTAGACTTGA
TAGCCATCATCATATCGAAGTTTCACTACCCTTTTTCCATTTGCCATCTATTGAAGTAATAATAGGCGCA
TGCAACTTCTTTTCTTTTTTTTTCTTTTCTCTCTCCCCCGTTGTTGTCTCACCATATCCGCAATGACAAA
AAAATGATGGAAGACACTAAAGGAAAAAATTAACGACAAAGACAGCACCAACAGATGTCGTTGTTCCAGA
GCTGATGAGGGGTATCTCGAAGCACACGAAACTTTTTCCTTCCTTCATTCACGCACACTACTCTCTAATG
AGCAACGGTATACGGCCTTCCTTCCAGTTACTTGAATTTGAAATAAAAAAAAGTTTGCTGTCTTGCTATC
AAGTATAAATAGACCTGCAATTATTAATCTTTTGTTTCCTCGTCATTGTTCTCGTTCCCTTTCTTCCTTG
TTTCTTTTTCTGCACAATATTTCAAGCTATACCAAGCATACAATCAACTCCAAGCTTGAAGCAAGCCTCC
TGAAAGATGAAGCTACTGTCTTCTATCGAACAAGCATGCGATATTTGCCGACTTAAAAAGCTCAAGTGCT
CCAAAGAAAAACCGAAGTGCGCCAAGTGTCTGAAGAACAACTGGGAGTGTCGCTACTCTCCCAAAACCAA
AAGGTCTCCGCTGACTAGGGCACATCTGACAGAAGTGGAATCAAGGCTAGAAAGACTGGAACAGCTATTT
CTACTGATTTTTCCTCGAGAAGACCTTGACATGATTTTGAAAATGGATTCTTTACAGGATATAAAAGCAT
TGTTAACAGGATTATTTGTACAAGATAATGTGAATAAAGATGCCGTCACAGATAGATTGGCTTCAGTGGA
GACTGATATGCCTCTAACATTGAGACAGCATAGAATAAGTGCGACATCATCATCGGAAGAGAGTAGTAAC
AAAGGTCAAAGACAGTTGACTGTATCGCCGGAATTGCAATACCCAGCTTTGACTCATATGGCCATGGAGG
CCGAATTAGCTTTCACAAGTTTGTACAAAAAAGCAGGCTACAAAATGGCTGGAGAGAACCCAAAGAAGGA
AGGTGTAGATGCTAGGTTTGCCGGGATCTACAGCGATCCTAAATTTAAGAACACGAAAACCAAAGATCAT
AAGATCAAGTTAGATTCTAGGTTCAGTAAGAAGGATCTGGAGGTCCAGCATAAATCTAAGGTTGACAAGT
ATGGTAGAAAGATCAAAAATGCGCAGAATAACAGGGAATTGGAAGATTTCGACAAATATTTCGAAAAGGA
AGCAGAAAATGATGAAGATTCAGAAGTTAATGCGAAAACAGTAGTGGACCGTGCCCGTGGTGAAGTTCCT
GATGATTATGTTAGCTCTTCTGATGAATTCACTTCTTCTGATTCTGAATCGTCCGGAGAAAGTGAAGTTG
AAAGCGAAGAAGAAAATGAAGTAGAAATTGAAAATGCCAAACCAGAATCTGGTGACATCTCTAAGAATTT
GGCCGTCGTAAATTTAGATTGGGACCATGTTAAATCTGAGGATTTGATGATTACCTTTTCCAGTTTCGTT
CCTAAAGGTGGTAAAATTGAAAGAGTTGCTATTTATCCAAGTGAATTTGGTAAAGAAAGAATGCAACGCG
AGGAAGTTGAAGGACCTCCAAAGGAACTTTTCCAAAAGAAAAATAAGAACAAAACCTCCAAAAAGAAGAA
AACTGATGACTCTGATTCTGATATGGACATCGGTATTAAGGATCTTTATGAAGAGGGAGATGCTGACAAG
GACGTGGATTCCAGAGCTTTACGTCAATACCAGTTGGACAGATTAAGATATTATTACGCAATAGTTTATT
GTAGTGATACAACCACCTCCAAAGCTATCTATGATAACTGTGATGGTACCGAATATGAGTCAACCGCTAA
TATGTTCGATTTAAGGTATGTTCCTGATGGTATGACTTTTGATGATGATGTAAGAGATGAATGCAGTATA
TTGCCTAAGAACTATAGGCCACACCAGTTTAGCACAGATGCTCTACAACATTCAAGCGTCAAATTGACCT
GGGATGAAACGCCAGCTGATAGGGTCGAAGTTGCTAAGAGGGCCTTTACCCAAAAGGAAATTGATGATAT
GGACTTTAAGGCTTACTTGGCGTCAGATAGTGATGAATCGGATGGGCAGGTCGATGAAGAGGCGAAAAAT
AAACTAAAGTCGTTGGTTGGTGACTTTGGGTTTAATTCCAAGAAAGAAACCCCTAACGATGAAGATGAAG
AAGTTGATATGGAAATTACATTTACTCCAGCCTTGGAAGGAGGAAACGAGAAATCGTCGGAAGACAAAGA
AGAAACGACTATAGAGAAAATAAGAAGAAAAGAGAAGGAACGTCGTAAAGCAAGAAAGCAGAAAGTAAAG
GAATTGAAACAGCAGTCGGAGAAGGATAAGAAAAGCAAGTTGAAATCTGTTAATAAAAAGCATACTAACG
ATGAAGAGGAGATCGAAAAGAATGCCAAATCAAAGGCTGAATTGGAGCTTTTAATGGATGATGATGATGA
TACCGAAACTCAGGGCACAATAAATAACAAAGCACATTTCAACATGAACGAAATCTTAAGATCAGAAAAA
GAAAAACACAAGAAAGGCCGGTATCAAAAGAAAGAGAGAATTGTTGAAGACACCTTTACACCTGATTTAG
AAGATCCTAGATTTAAAGAAGTCTTCGAAGATCACGATTTTGCTATCGACCCGACCCAGCCTGAATTCAA
AGGTACACAAGCTATGAGTAAAATCCTAAAAGAACGTAGTAAACGTGTTAAGAATAAGAAAAGAAAACTT
GGCGGTAGTGAAAACAATATGACCAATAACGCAGATGATAATGAAGATATTGGTAACTTGGTAAACAAGT
TGAAAAAGAAAAGCAAATCATCCAAGAAGGTAAAGGTTAACCCAGCTTTCTTGTACAAAGTGGTGAGTCG
ACCTGCAGCCAAGCTAATTCCGGGCGAATTTCTTATGATTTATGATTTTTATTATTAAATAAGTTATAAA
AAAAATAAGTGTATACAAATTTTAAAGTGACTCTTAGGTTTTAAAACGAAAATTCTTATTCTTGAGTAAC
TCTTTCCTGTAGGTCAGGTTGCTTTCTCAGGTATAGCATGAGGTCGCTCTTATTGACCACACCTCTACCG
GCATGCAAGCTTGGCGTAATCATGGTCATAGCTGTTTCCTGTGTGAAATTGTTATCCGCTCACAATTCCA
CACAACATACGAGCCGGAAGCATAAAGTGTAAAGCCTGGGGTGCCTAATGAGTGAGCTAACTCACATTAA
TTGCGTTGCGCTCACTGCCCGCTTTCCAGTCGGGAAACCTGTCGTGCCAGCTGCATTAATGAATCGGCCA
ACGCGCGGGGAGAGGCGGTTTGCGTATTGGGCGCTCTTCCGCTTCCTCGCTCACTGACTCGCTGCGCTCG
GTCGTTCGGCTGCGGCGAGCGGTATCAGCTCACTCAAAGGCGGTAATACGGTTATCCACAGAATCAGGGG
ATAACGCAGGAAAGAACATGTGAGCAAAAGGCCAGCAAAAGGCCAGGAACCGTAAAAAGGCCGCGTTGCT
GGCGTTTTTCCATAGGCTCCGCCCCCCTGACGAGCATCACAAAAATCGACGCTCAAGTCAGAGGTGGCGA
AACCCGACAGGACTATAAAGATACCAGGCGTTTCCCCCTGGAAGCTCCCTCGTGCGCTCTCCTGTTCCGA
CCCTGCCGCTTACCGGATACCTGTCCGCCTTTCTCCCTTCGGGAAGCGTGGCGCTTTCTCATAGCTCACG
CTGTAGGTATCTCAGTTCGGTGTAGGTCGTTCGCTCCAAGCTGGGCTGTGTGCACGAACCCCCCGTTCAG
CCCGACCGCTGCGCCTTATCCGGTAACTATCGTCTTGAGTCCAACCCGGTAAGACACGACTTATCGCCAC
TGGCAGCAGCCACTAGTAACAGGATTAGCAGAGCGAGGTATGTAGGCGGTGCTACAGAGTTCTTGAAGTG
GTGGCCTAACTACGGCTACACTAGAAGAACAGTATTTGGTATCTGCGCTCTGCTGAAGCCAGTTACCTTC
GGAAAAAGAGTTGGTAGCTCTTGATCCGGCAAACAAACCACCGCTGGTAGCGGTGGTTTTTTTGTTTGCA
AGCAGCAGATTACGCGCAGAAAAAAAGGATCTCAAGAAGATCCTTTGATCTTTTCTACGGGGTCTGACGC
TCAGTGGAACGAAAACTCACGTTAAGGGATTTTGGTCATGAGATTATCAAAAAGGATCTTCACCTAGATC
CTTTTAAATTAAAAATGAAGTTTTAAATCAATCTAAAGTATATATGAGTAAACTTGGTCTGACAGTTACC
AATGCTTAATCAGTGAGGCACCTATCTCAGCGATCTGTCTATTTCGTTCATCCATAGTTGCCTGACTCCC
CGTCGTGTAGATAACTACGATACGGGAGGGCTTACCATCTGGCCCCAGTGCTGCAATGATACCGCGAGAC
CCACGCTCACCGGCTCCAGATTTATCAGCAATAAACCAGCCAGCCGGAAGGGCCGAGCGCAGAAGTGGTC
CTGCAACTTTATCCGCCTCCATCCAGTCTATTAATTGTTGCCGGGAAGCTAGAGTAAGTAGTTCGCCAGT
TAATAGTTTGCGCAACGTTGTTGCCATTGCTACAGGCATCGTGGTGTCACGCTCGTCGTTTGGTATGGCT
TCATTCAGCTCCGGTTCCCAACGATCAAGGCGAGTTACATGATCCCCCATGTTGTGCAAAAAAGCGGTTA
GCTCCTTCGGTCCTCCGATCGTTGTCAGAAGTAAGTTGGCCGCAGTGTTATCACTCATGGTTATGGCAGC
ACTGCATAATTCTCTTACTGTCATGCCATCCGTAAGATGCTTTTCTGTGACTGGTGAGTACTCAACCAAG
TCATTCTGAGAATAGTGTATGCGGCGACCGAGTTGCTCTTGCCCGGCGTCAATACGGGATAATACCGCGC
CACATAGCAGAACTTTAAAAGTGCTCATCATTGGAAAACGTTCTTCGGGGCGAAAACTCTCAAGGATCTT
ACCGCTGTTGAGATCCAGTTCGATGTAACCCACTCGTGCACCCAACTGATCTTCAGCATCTTTTACTTTC
ACCAGCGTTTCTGGGTGAGCAAAAACAGGAAGGCAAAATGCCGCAAAAAAGGGAATAAGGGCGACACGGA
AATGTTGAATACTCATACTCTTCCTTTTTCAATATTATTGAAGCATTTATCAGGGTTATTGTCTCATGAG
CGGATACATATTTGAATGTATTTAGAAAAATAAACAAATAGGGGTTCCGCGCACATTTCCCCGAAAAGTG
CCACCTGAACGAAGCATCTGTGCTTCATTTTGTAGAACAAAAATGCAACGCGAGAGCGCTAATTTTTCAA
ACAAAGAATCTGAGCTGCATTTTTACAGAACAGAAATGCAACGCGAAAGCGCTATTTTACCAACGAAGAA
TCTGTGCTTCATTTTTGTAAAACAAAAATGCAACGCGAGAGCGCTAATTTTTCAAACAAAGAATCTGAGC
TGCATTTTTACAGAACAGAAATGCAACGCGAGAGCGCTATTTTACCAACAAAGAATCTATACTTCTTTTT
TGTTCTACAAAAATGCATCCCGAGAGCGCTATTTTTCTAACAAAGCATCTTAGATTACTTTTTTTCTCCT
TTGTGCGCTCTATAATGCAGTCTCTTGATAACTTTTTGCACTGTAGGTCCGTTAAGGTTAGAAGAAGGCT
ACTTTGGTGTCTATTTTCTCTTCCATAAAAAAAGCCTGACTCCACTTCCCGCGTTTACTGATTACTAGCG
AAGCTGCGGGTGCATTTTTTCAAGATAAAGGCATCCCCGATTATATTCTATACCGATGTGGATTGCGCAT
ACTTTGTGAACAGAAAGTGATAGCGTTGATGATTCTTCATTGGTCAGAAAATTATGAACGGTTTCTTCTA
TTTTGTCTCTATATACTACGTATAGGAAATGTTTACATTTTCGTATTGTTTTCGATTCACTCTATGAATA
GTTCTTACTACAATTTTTTTGTCTAAAGAGTAATACTAGAGATAAACATAAAAAATGTAGAGGTCGAGTT
TAGATGCAAGTTCAAGGAGCGAAAGGTGGATGGGTAGGTTATATAGGGATATAGCACAGAGATATATAGC
AAAGAGATACTTTTGAGCAATGTTTGTGGAAGCGGTATTCGCAATATTTTAGTAGCTCGTTACAGTCCGG
TGCGTTTTTGGTTTTTTGAAAGTGCGTCTTCAGAGCGCTTTTGGTTTTCAAAAGCGCTCTGAAGTTCCTA
TACTTTCTAGAGAATAGGAACTTCGGAATAGGAACTTCAAAGCGTTTCCGAAAACGAGCGCTTCCGAAAA
TGCAACGCGAGCTGCGCACATACAGCTCACTGTTCACGTCGCACCTATATCTGCGTGTTGCCTGTATATA
TATATACATGAGAAGAACGGCATAGTGCGTGTTTATGCTTAAATGCGTACTTATATGCGTCTATTTATGT
AGGATGAAAGGTAGTCTAGTACCTCCTGTGATATTATCCCATTCCATGCGGGGTATCGTATGCTTCCTTC
AGCACTACCCTTTAGCTGTTCTATATGCTGCCACTCCTCAATTGGATTAGTCTCATCCTTCAATGCTATC
ATTTCCTTTGATATTGGATCATACTAAGAAACCATTATTATCATGACATTAACCTATAAAAATAGGCGTA
TCACGAGGCCCTTTCGTCTCGCGCGTTTCGGTGATGACGGTGAAAACCTCTGACACATGCAGCTCCCGGA
GACGGTCACAGCTTGTCTGTAAGCGGATGCCGGGAGCAGACAAGCCCGTCAGGGCGCGTCAGCGGGTGTT
GGCGGGTGTCGGGGCTGGCTTAACTATGCGGCATCAGAGCAGATTGTACTGAGAGTGCACCATAGATCAA
CGACATTACTATATATATAATATAGGAAGCATTTAATAGAACAGCATCGTAATATATGTGTACTTTGCAG
TTATGACGCCAGATGGCAGTAGTGGAAGATATTCTTTATTGAAAAATAGCTTGTCACCTTACGTACAATC
TTGATCCGGAGCTTTTCTTTTTTTGCCGATTAAGAATTAATTCGGTCGAAAAAAGAAAAGGAGAGGGCCA
AGAGGGAGGGCATTGGTGACTATTGAGCACGTGAGTATACGTGATTAAGCACACAAAGGCAGCTTGGAGT
ATGTCTGTTATTAATTTCACAGGTAGTTCTGGTCCATTGGTGAAAGTTTGCGGCTTGCAGAGCACAGAGG
CCGCAGAATGTGCTCTAGATTCCGATGCTGACTTGCTGGGTATTATATGTGTGCCCAATAGAAAGAGAAC
AATTGACCCGGTTATTGCAAGGAAAATTTCAAGTCTTGTAAAAGCATATAAAAATAGTTCAGGCACTCCG
AAATACTTGGTTGGCGTGTTTCGTAATCAACCTAAGGAGGATGTTTTGGCTCTGGTCAATGATTACGGCA
TTGATATCGTCCAACTGCATGGAGATGAGTCGTGGCAAGAATACCAAGAGTTCCTCGGTTTGCCAGTTAT
TAAAAGACTCGTATTTCCAAAAGACTGCAACATACTACTCAGTGCAGCTTCACAGAAACCTCATTCGTTT
ATTCCCTTGTTTGATTCAGAAGCAGGTGGGACAGGTGAACTTTTGGATTGGAACTCGATTTCTGACTGGG
TTGGAAGGCAAGAGAGCCCCGAAAGCTTACATTTTATGTTAGCTGGTGGACTGACGCCAGAAAATGTTGG
TGATGCGCTTAGATTAAATGGCGTTATTGGTGTTGATGTAAGCGGAGGTGTGGAGACAAATGGTGTAAAA
GACTCTAACAAAATAGCAAATTTCGTCAAAAATGCTAAGAAATAGGTTATTACTGAGTAGTATTTATTTA
AGTATTGTTTGTGCACTTGCCGATCTATGCGGTGTGAAATACCGCACAGATGCGTAAGGAGAAAATACCG
CATCAGGAAATTGTAAGCGTTAATATTTTGTTAAAATTCGCGTTAAATTTTTGTTAAATCAGCTCATTTT
TTAACCAATAGGCCGAAATCGGCAAAATCCCTTATAAATCAAAAGAATAGACCGAGATAGGGT
[37 nt withheld, positions 10144-10180]
AAAGAACGTGGACTCCAACGTCAAAGG
[49 nt withheld, positions 10208-10256]
T
[91 nt withheld, positions 10258-10348]
G
[124 nt withheld, positions 10350-10473]
CCATTCGCCATTCAGGCTGCGCAACTGTTGGGAAGGGCGATCGGTGCGGGCCTCTTCGCTATTACGCCAG
CTGGCGAAAGGGGGATGTGCTGCAAGGCGATTAAGTTGGGTAACGCCAGGGTTTTCCCAGTCACGACGTT
Features (pLannotate 1.2.2; 25 found; start..end, strand, type, name):
     51..298     -  terminator     CYC1 terminator: S. cerevisiae CYC1; transcription terminator for CYC1
    327..404     -  CDS            CYC1 (fragment): CYC1_YEAST - Experimental evidence at protein level: Swiss-Prot protein existence level 1. Electron carrier protein. The oxidized form of the cytochrome c heme group can accept an electron from the heme group of the cytochrome c1 subunit of ubiquinol-cytochrome c oxidoreductase. Cytochrome c then transfers this electron to the dinuclear copper A center (CU(A)) of the COX2 subunit of cytochrome oxidase, the final protein carrier in the mitochondrial electron-transport chain. Isoform 1 (CYC1) is the predominant cytochrome c during aerobic/normoxic growth. From Saccharomyces cerevisiae (strain AT
    884..1330    -  CDS            RPL28: RL28_YEAST - Also known as CYH2. Experimental evidence at protein level: Swiss-Prot protein existence level 1. Component of the ribosome, a large ribonucleoprotein complex responsible for the synthesis of proteins in the cell. The small ribosomal subunit (SSU) binds messenger RNAs (mRNAs) and translates the encoded message by selecting cognate aminoacyl-transfer RNA (tRNA) molecules. The large subunit (LSU) contains the ribosomal catalytic site termed the peptidyl transferase center (PTC), which catalyzes the formation of peptide bonds, thereby polymerizing the amino acids delivered by tRNAs i
   1612..1788    +  CDS            VPS73 (fragment): VPS73_YEAST - Experimental evidence at protein level: Swiss-Prot protein existence level 1. May be involved in vacuolar protein sorting. From Saccharomyces cerevisiae (strain ATCC 204508 / S288c) (Baker's yeast).
   1795..2499    +  promoter       ADH1 promoter: S. cerevisiae ADH1; promoter for alcohol dehydrogenase 1
   2527..2967    +  CDS            GAL4 DNA binding domain: DNA binding domain of the GAL4 transcriptional activator; Saccharomyces cerevisiae GAL4 (truncated)
   3025..3049    +  protein_bind   attB1: mutant version of attB; recombination site for the Gateway® BP reaction BP Clonase™
   3055..4938    +  CDS            ESF1: ESF1_YEAST - Experimental evidence at protein level: Swiss-Prot protein existence level 1. Involved in the 18S rRNA synthesis. Required for the early cleavages at sites A0, A1 and A2. From Saccharomyces cerevisiae (strain ATCC 204508 / S288c) (Baker's yeast).
   4940..4964    -  protein_bind   attB2: mutant version of attB; recombination site for the Gateway® BP reaction BP Clonase™
   4994..5181    +  terminator     ADH1 terminator: S. cerevisiae ADH1; transcription terminator for the S. cerevisiae alcohol dehydrogenase 1 (ADH1) gene
   5229..5245    -  protein_bind   lac operator: The lac repressor binds to the lac operator to inhibit transcription in E. coli. This inhibition can be relieved by adding lactose or isopropyl-β-D-thiogalactopyranoside (IPTG). lac repressor encoded by lacI
   5253..5283    -  promoter       lac promoter: promoter for the E. coli lac operon
   5298..5319    -  protein_bind   CAP binding site: CAP binding activates transcription in the presence of cAMP. E. coli catabolite activator protein
   5332..5424    -  CDS            lacI (fragment): lac repressor; lacI; The lac repressor binds to the lac operator to inhibit transcription in E. coli. This inhibition can be relieved by adding lactose or isopropyl-β-D-thiogalactopyranoside (IPTG).
   5607..6195    -  rep_origin     ori: high-copy-number ColE1/pMB1/pBR322/pUC origin of replication
   6366..7226    -  CDS            AmpR: β-lactamase; bla; confers resistance to ampicillin, carbenicillin, and related antibiotics
   7227..7331    -  promoter       AmpR promoter: bla
   7358..8700    -  rep_origin     2μ ori: yeast 2μ plasmid origin of replication
   8768..8803    +  CDS            rop (fragment): Rop protein, which maintains plasmids at low copy number; rop
   8905..8954    +  misc_feature   bom (fragment): basis of mobility region from pBR322
   9093..9240    +  promoter       TRP1 promoter: S. cerevisiae TRP1
   9241..9915    +  CDS            TRP1: phosphoribosylanthranilate isomerase, required for tryptophan biosynthesis; S. cerevisiae TRP1; yeast auxotrophic marker
   9966..10017   +  misc_feature   bom (fragment): basis of mobility region from pBR322
  10045..10473   -  rep_origin     f1 ori (sequence partly withheld): f1 bacteriophage origin of replication; arrow indicates direction of (+) strand synthesis
  10477..18      -  CDS            lacZα (fragment) (across the origin): LacZα fragment of β-galactosidase; lacZ fragment
