[The description below was written by a language model from this plasmid's Addgene catalogue record and pLannotate feature annotations shown in this document.]
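Description:
pAS2-1-Esf1 is a yeast two-hybrid "bait" plasmid built on the pAS2-1 backbone, a yeast–E. coli shuttle vector of about 10.6 kb. In bacteria it replicates from a high-copy ColE1/pUC-type origin and is selected with ampicillin through the β-lactamase gene. An f1 origin is also present, along with remnants of lac, rop and bom sequences inherited from earlier cloning vectors. In Saccharomyces cerevisiae it is maintained episomally at multiple copies by the 2μ origin and selected by tryptophan prototrophy via the TRP1 marker and its own promoter. The backbone also carries the RPL28 (CYH2) gene. This gene is generally used in such vectors for cycloheximide counterselection, allowing loss of the bait plasmid in a resistant host strain, although the record does not comment on its use here.

The payload is the full ESF1 open reading frame from budding yeast, which encodes a protein involved in 18S rRNA synthesis and required for the early pre-rRNA cleavages at sites A0, A1 and A2. It was introduced by Gateway cloning and is flanked by attB1 and attB2 sites. ESF1 lies downstream of the GAL4 DNA-binding domain, giving an N-terminal binding-domain fusion. Expression is driven by the ADH1 promoter and ended by the ADH1 terminator.

When co-expressed with an activation-domain "prey" fusion in a suitable reporter strain, interaction between Esf1 and the prey reconstitutes GAL4 activity and switches on GAL4-responsive reporters. The associated study concerns the interactome of the small-subunit (SSU) processome, so this construct serves to test pairwise interactions between Esf1 and other ribosome biogenesis factors.
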