Addgene plasmid #99987: pAS2-1-Esf1
Purpose: Express yeast Esf1 with Y2H binding domain fusion
Depositing lab: Susan Baserga. Depositing organization: Yale University. Publication: The SSU processome interactome in Saccharomyces cerevisiae reveals potential new protein subcomplexes. Vincent NG, Charette JM, Baserga SJ. RNA. 2017 Oct 20. pii: rna.062927.117. doi: 10.1261/rna.062927.117. PubMed 29054886.
Backbone
  Vector backbone: pAS2-1
  Vector type: Yeast Expression
Growth in bacteria
  Bacterial resistance: Ampicillin, 100 μg/mL
  Growth temperature: 37°C
  Growth strain: DH5alpha
  Copy number: High Copy
Gene/Insert
  Gene/Insert name: Esf1
  Species: S. cerevisiae (budding yeast)
  Entrez Gene: ESF1
  Tag / fusion protein: Y2H binding domain (N terminal on backbone)
  Cloning method: Gateway Cloning
Terms and licenses: Academic/Nonprofit Terms; Industry Terms: Not Available to Industry
How to cite: pAS2-1-Esf1 was a gift from Susan Baserga (Addgene plasmid # 99987 ; http://n2t.net/addgene:99987 ; RRID:Addgene_99987)
