>Addgene plasmid #99987 | pAS2-1-Esf1 | depositor partial sequence | sequence record 182738 | pAS2-1
GAACGAAGCATCTGTGCTTCATTTTGTAGAACAAAAATGCAACGCGAGAGCGCTAATTTTTCAAACAAAG
AATCTGAGCTGCATTTTTACAGAACAGAAATGCAACGCGAAAGCGCTATTTTACCAACGAAGAATCTGTG
CTTCATTTTTGTAAAACAAAAATGCAACGCGAGAGCGCTAATTTTTCAAACAAAGAATCTGAGCTGCATT
TTTACAGAACAGAAATGCAACGCGAGAGCGCTATTTTACCAACAAAGAATCTATACTTCTTTTTTGTTCT
ACAAAAATGCATCCCGAGAGCGCTATTTTTCTAACAAAGCATCTTAGATTACTTTTTTTCTCCTTTGTGC
GCTCTATAATGCAGTCTCTTGATAACTTTTTGCACTGTAGGTCCGTTAAGGTTAGAAGAAGGCTACTTTG
GTGTCTATTTTCTCTTCCATAAAAAAAGCCTGACTCCACTTCCCGCGTTTACTGATTACTAGCGAAGCTG
CGGGTGCATTTTTTCAAGATAAAGGCATCCCCGATTATATTCTATACCGATGTGGATTGCGCATACTTTG
TGAACAGAAAGTGATAGCGTTGATGATTCTTCATTGGTCAGAAAATTATGAACGGTTTCTTCTATTTTGT
CTCTATATACTACGTATAGGAAATGTTTACATTTTCGTATTGTTTTCGATTCACTCTATGAATAGTTCTT
ACTACAATTTTTTTGTCTAAAGAGTAATACTAGAGATAAACATAAAAAATGTAGAGGTCGAGTTTAGATG
CAAGTTCAAGGAGCGAAAGGTGGATGGGTAGGTTATATAGGGATATAGCACAGAGATATATAGCAAAGAG
ATACTTTTGAGCAATGTTTGTGGAAGCGGTATTCGCAATATTTTAGTAGCTCGTTACAGTCCGGTGCGTT
TTTGGTTTTTTGAAAGTGCGTCTTCAGAGCGCTTTTGGTTTTCAAAAGCGCTCTGAAGTTCCTATACTTT
CTAGAGAATAGGAACTTCGGAATAGGAACTTCAAAGCGTTTCCGAAAACGAGCGCTTCCGAAAATGCAAC
GCGAGCTGCGCACATACAGCTCACTGTTCACGTCGCACCTATATCTGCGTGTTGCCTGTATATATATATA
CATGAGAAGAACGGCATAGTGCGTGTTTATGCTTAAATGCGTACTTATATGCGTCTATTTATGTAGGATG
AAAGGTAGTCTAGTACCTCCTGTGATATTATCCCATTCCATGCGGGGTATCGTATGCTTCCTTCAGCACT
ACCCTTTAGCTGTTCTATATGCTGCCACTCCTCAATTGGATTAGTCTCATCCTTCAATGCTATCATTTCC
TTTGATATTGGATCATATTAAGAAACCATTATTATCATGACATTAACCTATAAAAATAGGCGTATCACGA
GGCCCTTTCGTCTCGCGCGTTTCGGTGATGACGGTGAAAACCTCTGACACATGCAGCTCCCGGAGACGGT
CACAGCTTGTCTGTAAGCGGATGCCGGGAGCAGACAAGCCCGTCAGGGCGCGTCAGCGGGTGTTGGCGGG
TGTCGGGGCTGGCTTAACTATGCGGCATCAGAGCAGATTGTACTGAGAGTGCACCATAGATCAACGACAT
TACTATATATATAATATAGGAAGCATTTAATAGACAGCATCGTAATATATGTGTACTTTGCAGTTATGAC
GCCAGATGGCAGTAGTGGAAGATATTCTTTATTGAAAAATAGCTTGTCACCTTACGTACAATCTTGATCC
GGAGCTTTTCTTTTTTTGCCGATTAAGAATTAATTCGGTCGAAAAAAGAAAAGGAGAGGGCCAAGAGGGA
GGGCATTGGTGACTATTGAGCACGTGAGTATACGTGATTAAGCACACAAAGGCAGCTTGGAGTATGTCTG
TTATTAATTTCACAGGTAGTTCTGGTCCATTGGTGAAAGTTTGCGGCTTGCAGAGCACAGAGGCCGCAGA
ATGTGCTCTAGATTCCGATGCTGACTTGCTGGGTATTATATGTGTGCCCAATAGAAAGAGAACAATTGAC
CCGGTTATTGCAAGGAAAATTTCAAGTCTTGTAAAAGCATATAAAAATAGTTCAGGCACTCCGAAATACT
TGGTTGGCGTGTTTCGTAATCAACCTAAGGAGGATGTTTTGGCTCTGGTCAATGATTACGGCATTGATAT
CGTCCAACTGCATGGAGATGAGTCGTGGCAAGAATACCAAGAGTTCCTCGGTTTGCCAGTTATTAAAAGA
CTCGTATTTCCAAAAGACTGCAACATACTACTCAGTGCAGCTTCACAGAAACCTCATTCGTTTATTCCCT
TGTTTGATTCAGAAGCAGGTGGGACAGGTGAACTTTTGGATTGGAACTCGATTTCTGACTGGGTTGGAAG
GCAAGAGAGCCCCGAAAGCTTACATTTTATGTTAGCTGGTGGACTGACGCCAGAAAATGTTGGTGATGCG
CTTAGATTAAATGGCGTTATTGGTGTTGATGTAAGCGGAGGTGTGGAGACAAATGGTGTAAAAGACTCTA
ACAAAATAGCAAATTTCGTCAAAAATGCTAAGAAATAGGTTATTACTGAGTAGTATTTATTTAAGTATTG
TTTGTGCACTTGCCGATCTATGCGGTGTGAAATACCGCACAGATGCGTAAGGAGAAAATACCGCATCAGG
AAATTGTAAACGTTAATATTTTGTTAAAATTCGCGTTAAATTTTTGTTAAATCAGCTCATTTTTTAACCA
ATAGGCCGAAATCGGCAAAATCCCTTATAAATCAAAAGAATAGACCGAGATAGGGT
[37 nt withheld, positions 2787-2823]
AAAGAACGTGGACTCCAACGTCAAAGG
[49 nt withheld, positions 2851-2899]
T
[91 nt withheld, positions 2901-2991]
G
[124 nt withheld, positions 2993-3116]
CGCGCCATTCGCCATTCAGGCTGCGCAACTGTTGGGAAGGGCGATCGGTGCGGGCCTCTTCGCTATTACG
CCAGCTGGCGAAAGGGGGATGTGCTGCAAGGCGATTAAGTTGGGTAACGCCAGGGTTTTCCCAGTCACGA
CGTTGTAAAACGACGGCCAGTCGTCCAAGCTTTCGCGAGCTCGAGATCCCGAGCTTTGCAAATTAAAGCC
TTCGAGCGTCCCAAAACCTTCTCAAGCAAGGTTTTCAGTATAATGTTACATGCGTACACGCGTCTGTACA
GAAAAAAAAGAAAAATTTGAAATATAAATAACGTTCTTAATACTAACATAACTATAAAAAAATAAATAGG
GACCTAGACTTCAGGTTGTCTAACTCCTTCCTTTTCGGTTAGAGCGGATGTGGGGGGAGGGCGTGAATGT
AAGCGTGACATAACTAATTACATGATATCGACAAAGGAAAAGGGGCCTGTTTACTCACAGGCTTTTTTCA
AGTAGGTAATTAAGTCGTTTCTGTCTTTTTCCTTCTTCAACCCACCAAAGGCCATCTTGGTACTTTTTTT
TTTTTTTTTTTTTTTTTTTTTTTTTTTTTTTTTTTTTTTTTTTTTTTTTTTTTTTTTTTTTTTTTTTTTT
TTTTTTTTTTTTTTTTTCATAGAAATAATACAGAAGTAGATGTTGAATTAGATTAAACTGAAGATATATA
ATTTATTGGAAAATACATAGAGCTTTTTGTTGATGCGCTTAAGCGATCAATTCAACAACACCACCAGCAG
CTCTGATTTTTTCTTCAGCCAACTTGGAGACGAATCTAGCTTTGACGATAACTGGAACATTTGGGATTCT
ACCCTTACCCAAGATCTTACCGTAACCGGCTGCCAAAGTGTCAATAACTGGAGCAGTTTCCTTAGAAGCA
GATTTCAAGTATTGGTCTCTCTTGTCTTCTGGGATCAATGTCCACAATTTGTCCAAGTTCAAGACTGGCT
TCCAGAAATGAGCTTGTTGCTTGTGGAAGTATCTCATACCAACCTTACCGAAATAACCTGGATGGTATTT
ATCCATGTTAATTCTGTGGTGATGTTGACCACCGGCCATACCTCTACCACCGGGGTGCTTTCTGTGCTTA
CCGATACGACCTTTACCGGCTGAGACGTGACCTCTGTGCTTTCTAGTCTTAGTGAATCTGGAAGGCATTC
TTGATTAGTTGGATGATTGTTCTGGGATTTAATGCAAAAAAATCACTAAGAAGGAAAAAAATCAACGGAG
AAAGCAAACGCCATCTTAAATATACGGGATACAGATGAAAGGTTTGAACCTATCTGGGAAAATACGCATT
AAACAAGCGAAAAACTGCGAGGAAAATTGTTTGCGTCTCTGCGGGCTATTCACGCGCCAGAGGAAAATAG
GAAAAATAACAGGGCATTAGAAAAATAATTTTGATTTTGGTAATGTGTGGGTCCCTGGTGTACAGATGTT
ACATTGGTTACAGTACTCTTGTTTTTGCTGTGTTTTTCGATGAATCTCCAAAATGGTTGTTAGCACATGG
AAGAGTCACCGATGCTAAGTTATCTCTATGTAAGCTACGTGGCGTGACTTTTGATGAAGCCGCACAAGAG
ATACAGGATTGGCAACTGCAAATAGAATCTGGGGATCTAGATATCCTTTTGTTGTTTCCGGGTGTACAAT
ATGGACTTCCTCTTTTCTGGCAACCAAACCCATACATCGGGATTCCTATAATACCTTCGTTGGTCTCCCT
AACATGTAGGTGGCGGAGGGGAGATATACAATAGAACAGATACCAGACAAGACATAATGGGCTAAACAAG
ACTACACCAATTACACTGCCTCATTGATGGTGGTACATAACGAACTAATACTGTAGCCCTAGACTTGATA
GCCATCATCATATCGAAGTTTCACTACCCTTTTTCCATTTGCCATCTATTGAAGTAATAATAGGCGCATG
CAACTTCTTTTCTTTTTTTTTCTTTTCTCTCTCCCCCGTTGTTGTCTCACCATATCCGCAATGACAAAAA
AAATGATGGAAGACACTAAAGGAAAAAATTAACGACAAAGACAGCACCAACAGATGTCGTTGTTCCAGAG
CTGATGAGGGGTATCTTCGAACACACGAAACTTTTTCCTTCCTTCATTCACGCACACTACTCTCTAATGA
GCAACGGTATACGGCCTTCCTTCCAGTTACTTGAATTTGAAATAAAAAAAGTTTGCCGCTTTGCTATCAA
GTATAAATAGACCTGCAATTATTAATCTTTTGTTTCCTCGTCATTGTTCTCGTTCCCTTTCTTCCTTGTT
TCTTTTTCTGCACAATATTTCAAGCTATACCAAGCATACAATCAACTCCAAGCTTGAAGCAAGCCTCCTG
AAAGATGAAGCTACTGTCTTCTATCGAACAAGCATGCGATATTTGCCGACTTAAAAAGCTCAAGTGCTCC
AAAGAAAAACCGAAGTGCGCCAAGTGTCTGAAGAACAACTGGGAGTGTCGCTACTCTCCCAAAACCAAAA
GGTCTCCGCTGACTAGGGCACATCTGACAGAAGTGGAATCAAGGCTAGAAAGACTGGAACAGCTATTTCT
ACTGATTTTTCCTCGAGAAGACCTTGACATGATTTTGAAAATGGATTCTTTACAGGATATAAAAGCATTG
TTAACAGGATTATTTGTACAAGATAATGTGAATAAAGATGCCGTCACAGATAGATTGGCTTCAGTGGAGA
CTGATATGCCTCTAACATTGAGACAGCATAGAATAAGTGCGACATCATCATCGGAAGAGAGTAGTAACAA
AGGTCAAAGACAGTTGACTGTATCGCCGGTATTGCAATACCCAGCTTTGACTCATATGGCCATGGAGGCC
GAATTCCCGGGGATCCGTCGACCTGCAGCCAAGCTAATTCCGGGCGAATTTCTTATGATTTATGATTTTT
ATTATTAAATAAGTTATAAAAAAAATAAGTGTATACAAATTTTAAAGTGACTCTTAGGTTTTAAAACGAA
AATTCTTGTTCTTGAGTAACTCTTTCCTGTAGGTCAGGTTGCTTTCTCAGGTATAGCATGAGGTCGCTCT
TATTGACCACACCTCTACCGGCATGCAAGCTTGGCGTAATCATGGTCATAGCTGTTTCCTGTGTGAAATT
GTTATCCGCTCACAATTCCACACAACATACGAGCCGGAAGCATAAAGTGTAAAGCCTGGGGTGCCTAATG
AGTGAGGTAACTCACATTAATTGCGTTGCGCTCACTGCCCGCTTTCCAGTCGGGAAACCTGTCGTGCCAG
CTGGATTAATGAATCGGCCAACGCGCGGGGAGAGGCGGTTTGCGTATTGGGCGCTCTTCCGCTTCCTCGC
TCACTGACTCGCTGCGCTCGGTCGTTCGGCTGCGGCGAGCGGTATCAGCTCACTCAAAGGCGGTAATACG
GTTATCCACAGAATCAGGGGATAACGCAGGAAAGAACATGTGAGCAAAAGGCCAGCAAAAGGCCAGGAAC
CGTAAAAAGGCCGCGTTGCTGGCGTTTTTCCATAGGCTCCGCCCCCCTGACGAGCATCACAAAAATCGAC
GCTCAAGTCAGAGGTGGCGAAACCCGACAGGACTATAAAGATACCAGGCGTTTCCCCCTGGAAGCTCCCT
CGTGCGCTCTCCTGTTCCGACCCTGCCGCTTACCGGATACCTGTCCGCCTTTCTCCCTTCGGGAAGCGTG
GCGCTTTCTCATAGCTCACGCTGTAGGTATCTCAGTTCGGTGTAGGTCGTTCGCTCCAAGCTGGGCTGTG
TGCACGAACCCCCCGTTCAGCCCGACCGCTGCGCCTTATCCGGTAACTATCGTCTTGAGTCCAACCCGGT
AAGACACGACTTATCGCCACTGGCAGCAGCCACTAGTAACAGGATTAGCAGAGCGAGGTATGTAGGCGGT
GCTACAGAGTTCTTGAAGTGGTGGCCTAACTACGGCTACACTAGAAGGACAGTATTTGGTATCTGCGCTC
TGCTGAAGCCAGTTACCTTCGGAAAAAGAGTTGGTAGCTCTTGATCCGGCAAACAAACCACCGCTGGTAG
CGGTGGTTTTTTTGTTTGCAAGCAGCAGATTACGCGCAGAAAAAAAGGATCTCAAGAAGATCCTTTGATC
TTTTCTACGGGGTCTGACGCTCAGTGGAACGAAAACTCACGTTAAGGGATTTTGGTCATGAGATTATCAA
AAAGGATCTTCACCTAGATCCTTTTAAATTAAAAATGAAGTTTTAAATCAATCTAAAGTATATATGAGTA
AACTTGGTCTGACAGTTACCAATGCTTAATCAGTGAGGCACCTATCTCAGCGATCTGTCTATTTCGTTCA
TCCATAGTTGCCTGACTCCCCGTCGTGTAGATAACTACGATACGGGAGGGCTTACCATCTGGCCCCAGTG
CTGCAATGATACCGCGAGACCCACGCTCACCGGCTCCAGATTTATCAGCAATAAACCAGCCAGCCGGAAG
GGCCGAGCGCAGAAGTGGTCCTGCAACTTTATCCGCCTCCATCCAGTCTATTAATTGTTGCCGGGAAGCT
AGAGTAAGTAGTTCGCCAGTTAATAGTTTGCGCAACGTTGTTGCCATTGCTACAGGCATCGTGGTGTCAC
GCTCGTCGTTTGGTATGGCTTCATTCAGCTCCGGTTCCCAACGATCAAGGCGAGTTACATGATCCCCCAT
GTTGTGCAAAAAAGCGGTTAGCTCCTTCGGTCCTCCGATCGTTGTCAGAAGTAAGTTGGCCGCAGTGTTA
TCACTCATGGTTATGGCAGCACTGCATAATTCTCTTACTGTCATGCCATCCGTAAGATGCTTTTCTGTGA
CTGGTGAGTACTCAACCAAGTCATTCTGAGAATAGTGTATGCGGCGACCGAGTTGCTCTTGCCCGGCGTC
AATACGGGATAATACCGCGCCACATAGCAGAACTTTAAAAGTGCTCATCATTGGAAAACGTTCTTCGGGG
CGAAAACTCTCAAGGATCTTACCGCTGTTGAGATCCAGTTCGATGTAACCCACTCGTGCACCCAACTGAT
CTTCAGCATCTTTTACTTTCACCAGCGTTTCTGGGTGAGCAAAAACAGGAAGGCAAAATGCCGCAAAAAA
GGGAATAAGGGCGACACGGAAATGTTGAATACTCATACTCTTCCTTTTTCAATATTATTGAAGCATTTAT
CAGGGTTATTGTCTCATGAGCGGATACATATTTGAATGTATTTAGAAAAATAAACAAATAGGGGTTCCGC
GCACATTTCCCCGAAAAGTGCCACCT
